>Addgene plasmid #115025 | AT5G51560 L1_pECIA2 | addgene full sequence | sequence record 296848 | Addgene NGS Result
GTAAAACGACGGCCAGTGAATTAATTCGTTGCAGGACAGGATGTGGTGCCCGATGTGACTAGCTCTTTGC
TGCAGGCCGTCCTATCCTCTGGTTCCGATAAGAGACCCAGAACTCCGGCCCCCCACCGCCCACCGCCACC
CCCATACATATGTGGTACGCAAGTAAGAGTGCCTGCGCATGCCCCATGTGCCCCACCAAGAGCTTTGCAT
CCCATACAAGTCCCCAAAGTGGAGAACCGAACCAATTCTTCGCGGGCAGAACAAAAGCTTCTGCACACGT
CTCCACTCGAATTTGGAGCCGGCCGGCGTGTGCAAAAGAGGTGAATCGAACGAAAGACCCGTGTGTAAAG
CCGCGTTTCCAAAATGTATAAAACCGAGAGCATCTGGCCAATGTGCATCAGTTGTGGTCAGCAGCAAAAT
CAAGTGAATCATCTCAGTGCAACTAAAGGGGGGATCCGATCTCAATATGAAGTTATGCATATTACTGGCC
GTCGTGGCCTTTGTTGGCCTCTCGCTCGGGACCGACGAGTTAGCGACATTGATGGAGGTTAAAACAGAGC
TTGACCCAGAAGACAAACACTTAGCTTCATGGAGTGTTAATGGAGATCTGTGTAAAGACTTTGAAGGTGT
TGGTTGTGACTGGAAAGGACGAGTTTCTAACATATCTCTACAAGGGAAAGGCTTATCTGGTAAAATCTCT
CCGAACATTGGAAAGCTTAAACATTTGACGGGTTTGTTCTTGCACTACAATGCTCTTGTTGGAGATATTC
CTAGAGAACTTGGTAACTTGTCGGAACTTACGGATCTTTATCTCAATGTTAATAATCTCTCCGGTGAGAT
TCCTTCAAACATTGGGAAGATGCAAGGCTTGCAAGTTTTGCAGCTCTGTTACAACAATTTGACTGGAAGC
ATTCCTAGGGAGCTTAGTTCACTGAGGAAGCTGAGTGTTCTTGCTCTTCAATCTAACAAACTCACTGGAG
CTATACCTGCGAGTTTAGGAGATTTAAGTGCTCTAGAGCGGCTAGATTTGAGCTACAATCATTTGTTTGG
TTCTGTACCAGGCAAGTTAGCTAGCCCTCCTCTGCTTCGAGTTCTCGACATCCGCAACAACTCCCTCACT
GGCAATGTACCTCCTGTACTGAAGAGATTAAATGAAGGTTTTTCGTTTGAAAACAACTTGGGACTATGTG
GAGCTGAGTTCTCGCCGTTGAAATCTTGCAATGGCACAGCTCCTGAGGAACCTAAGCCATACGGTGCAAC
CGTGTTTGGTTTTCCATCCCGGGATATACCAGAATCAGCTAATCTACGGTCACCTTGTAATGGAACAAAC
TGTAATACTCCTCCAAAATCTCTGGAGGTGCTGTTCCAGGGACCAGGGAGCGACAAAACTCACACATGCC
CACCGTGCCCAGCACCTGAACTCCTGGGGGGACCGTCAGTCTTCCTCTTCCCCCCAAAACCCAAGGACAC
CCTCATGATCTCCCGGACCCCTGAGGTCACATGCGTGGTGGTGGACGTGAGCCACGAAGACCCTGAGGTC
AAGTTCAACTGGTACGTGGACGGCGTGGAGGTGCATAATGCCAAGACAAAGCCGCGGGAGGAGCAGTACA
ACAGCACGTACCGTGTGGTCAGCGTCCTCACCGTCCTGCACCAGGACTGGCTGAATGGCAAGGAGTACAA
GTGCAAGGTCTCCAACAAAGCCCTCCCAGCCCCCATCGAGAAAACCATCTCCAAAGCCAAAGGGCAGCCC
CGAGAACCACAGGTGTACACCCTGCCCCCATCCCGGGAGGAGATGACCAAGAACCAGGTCAGCCTGACCT
GCCTGGTCAAAGGCTTCTATCCCAGCGACATCGCCGTGGAGTGGGAGAGCAATGGGCAGCCGGAGAACAA
CTACAAGACCACGCCTCCCGTGCTGGACTCCGACGGCTCCTTCTTCCTCTACAGCAAGCTCACCGTGGAC
AAGAGCAGGTGGCAGCAGGGGAACGTCTTCTCATGCTCCGTGATGCATGAGGGTCTGCACAACCACTACA
CGCAGAAGAGCCTCTCCCTGTCTCCGGGTAAATCTAGAGGGCCCTTCGAAGGTAAGCCTATCCCTAACCC
TCTCCTCGGTCTCGATTCTACGCGTACCGGTCATCATCACCATCACCATTGAGTTTAAACCCGCTGATCA
GCCTCGACTGTGCCTTCTAAGGCCTGAGCTCGCTGATCAGCCTCGATCGAGGATCCAGACATGATAAGAT
ACATTGATGAGTTTGGACAAACCACAACTAGAATGCAGTGAAAAAAATGCTTTATTTGTGAAATTTGTGA
TGCTATTGCTTTATTTGTAACCATTATAAGCTGCAATAAACAAGTTAACAACAACAATTGCATTCATTTT
ATGTTTCAGGTTCAGGGGGAGGTGTGGGAGGTTTTTTAAAGCAAGTAAAACCTCTACAAATGTGGTATGG
CTGATTATGATCAGTCGACCTGCAGGCATGCAAGCTTGGCGTAATCATGGTCATAGCTGTTTCCTGTGTG
AAATTGTTATCCGCTCACAATTCCACACAACATACGAGCCGGAAGCATAAAGTGTAAAGCCTGGGGTGCC
TAATGAGTGAGCTAACTCACATTAATTGCGTTGCGCTCACTGCCCGCTTTCCAGTCGGGAAACCTGTCGT
GCCAGCTGCATTAATGAATCGGCCAACGCGCGGGGAGAGGCGGTTTGCGTATTGGGCGCTCTTCCGCTTC
CTCGCTCACTGACTCGCTGCGCTCGGTCGTTCGGCTGCGGCGAGCGGTATCAGCTCACTCAAAGGCGGTA
ATACGGTTATCCACAGAATCAGGGGATAACGCAGGAAAGAACATGTGAGCAAAAGGCCAGCAAAAGGCCA
GGAACCGTAAAAAGGCCGCGTTGCTGGCGTTTTTCCATAGGCTCCGCCCCCCTGACGAGCATCACAAAAA
TCGACGCTCAAGTCAGAGGTGGCGAAACCCGACAGGACTATAAAGATACCAGGCGTTTCCCCCTGGAAGC
TCCCTCGTGCGCTCTCCTGTTCCGACCCTGCCGCTTACCGGATACCTGTCCGCCTTTCTCCCTTCGGGAA
GCGTGGCGCTTTCTCATAGCTCACGCTGTAGGTATCTCAGTTCGGTGTAGGTCGTTCGCTCCAAGCTGGG
CTGTGTGCACGAACCCCCCGTTCAGCCCGACCGCTGCGCCTTATCCGGTAACTATCGTCTTGAGTCCAAC
CCGGTAAGACACGACTTATCGCCACTGGCAGCAGCCACTGGTAACAGGATTAGCAGAGCGAGGTATGTAG
GCGGTGCTACAGAGTTCTTGAAGTGGTGGCCTAACTACGGCTACACTAGAAGAACAGTATTTGGTATCTG
CGCTCTGCTGAAGCCAGTTACCTTCGGAAAAAGAGTTGGTAGCTCTTGATCCGGCAAACAAACCACCGCT
GGTAGCGGTGGTTTTTTTGTTTGCAAGCAGCAGATTACGCGCAGAAAAAAAGGATCTCAAGAAGATCCTT
TGATCTTTTCTACGGGGTCTGACGCTCAGTGGAACGAAAACTCACGTTAAGGGATTTTGGTCATGAGATT
ATCAAAAAGGATCTTCACCTAGATCCTTTTAAATTAAAAATGAAGTTTTAAATCAATCTAAAGTATATAT
GAGTAAACTTGGTCTGACAGTTACCAATGCTTAATCAGTGAGGCACCTATCTCAGCGATCTGTCTATTTC
GTTCATCCATAGTTGCCTGACTCCCCGTCGTGTAGATAACTACGATACGGGAGGGCTTACCATCTGGCCC
CAGTGCTGCAATGATACCGCGAGACCCACGCTCACCGGCTCCAGATTTATCAGCAATAAACCAGCCAGCC
GGAAGGGCCGAGCGCAGAAGTGGTCCTGCAACTTTATCCGCCTCCATCCAGTCTATTAATTGTTGCCGGG
AAGCTAGAGTAAGTAGTTCGCCAGTTAATAGTTTGCGCAACGTTGTTGCCATTGCTACAGGCATCGTGGT
GTCACGCTCGTCGTTTGGTATGGCTTCATTCAGCTCCGGTTCCCAACGATCAAGGCGAGTTACATGATCC
CCCATGTTGTGCAAAAAAGCGGTTAGCTCCTTCGGTCCTCCGATCGTTGTCAGAAGTAAGTTGGCCGCAG
TGTTATCACTCATGGTTATGGCAGCACTGCATAATTCTCTTACTGTCATGCCATCCGTAAGATGCTTTTC
TGTGACTGGTGAGTACTCAACCAAGTCATTCTGAGAATAGTGTATGCGGCGACCGAGTTGCTCTTGCCCG
GCGTCAATACGGGATAATACCGCGCCACATAGCAGAACTTTAAAAGTGCTCATCATTGGAAAACGTTCTT
CGGGGCGAAAACTCTCAAGGATCTTACCGCTGTTGAGATCCAGTTCGATGTAACCCACTCGTGCACCCAA
CTGATCTTCAGCATCTTTTACTTTCACCAGCGTTTCTGGGTGAGCAAAAACAGGAAGGCAAAATGCCGCA
AAAAAGGGAATAAGGGCGACACGGAAATGTTGAATACTCATACTCTTCCTTTTTCAATATTATTGAAGCA
TTTATCAGGGTTATTGTCTCATGAGCGGATACATATTTGAATGTATTTAGAAAAATAAACAAATAGGGGT
TCCGCGCACATTTCCCCGAAAAGTGCCACCTGACGTCTAAGAAACCATTATTATCATGACATTAACCTAT
AAAAATAGGCGTATCACGAGGCCCTTTCGTCTCGCGCGTTTCGGTGATGACGGTGAAAACCTCTGACACA
TGCAGCTCCCGGAGACGGTCACAGCTTGTCTGTAAGCGGATGCCGGGAGCAGACAAGCCCGTCAGGGCGC
GTCAGCGGGTGTTGGCGGGTGTCGGGGCTGGCTTAACTATGCGGCATCAGAGCAGATTGTACTGAGAGTG
CACCATATGCGGTGTGAAATACCGCACAGATGCGTAAGGAGAAAATACCGCATCAGGCGCCATTCGCCAT
TCAGGCTGCGCAACTGTTGGGAAGGGCGATCGGTGCGGGCCTCTTCGCTATTACGCCAGCTGGCGAAAGG
GGGATGTGCTGCAAGGCGATTAAGTTGGGTAACGCCAGGGTTTTCCCAGTCACGACGTT
Features (pLannotate 1.2.2; 17 found; start..end, strand, type, name):
     23..449     +  promoter       MT promoter: Drosophila metallothionein promoter
    467..520     +  sig_peptide    BiP signal sequence: Drosophila BiP signal sequence
   1382..2062    +  CDS            IGHG1 (fragment): IGHG1_HUMAN - Experimental evidence at protein level: Swiss-Prot protein existence level 1. Constant region of immunoglobulin heavy chains. Immunoglobulins, also known as antibodies, are membrane-bound or secreted glycoproteins produced by B lymphocytes. In the recognition phase of humoral immunity, the membrane-bound immunoglobulins serve as receptors which, upon binding of a specific antigen, trigger the clonal expansion and differentiation of B lymphocytes into immunoglobulins- secreting plasma cells. Secreted immunoglobulins mediate the effector phase of humoral immunity, which results in
   2081..2122    +  CDS            V5 tag: epitope tag from simian virus 5
   2222..2356    -  polyA_signal   SV40 poly(A) signal: SV40 polyadenylation signal
   2379..2463    -  CDS            large T antigen (fragment): large T antigen from SV40 (simian virus 40)
   2463..2487    +  misc_feature   MCS (fragment): pUC18/19 multiple cloning site
   2524..2540    -  protein_bind   lac operator: The lac repressor binds to the lac operator to inhibit transcription in E. coli. This inhibition can be relieved by adding lactose or isopropyl-β-D-thiogalactopyranoside (IPTG). lac repressor encoded by lacI
   2548..2578    -  promoter       lac promoter: promoter for the E. coli lac operon
   2593..2614    -  protein_bind   CAP binding site: CAP binding activates transcription in the presence of cAMP. E. coli catabolite activator protein
   2627..2719    -  CDS            lacI (fragment): lac repressor; lacI; The lac repressor binds to the lac operator to inhibit transcription in E. coli. This inhibition can be relieved by adding lactose or isopropyl-β-D-thiogalactopyranoside (IPTG).
   2902..3490    -  rep_origin     ori: high-copy-number ColE1/pMB1/pBR322/pUC origin of replication
   3661..4521    -  CDS            AmpR: β-lactamase; bla; confers resistance to ampicillin, carbenicillin, and related antibiotics
   4522..4626    -  promoter       AmpR promoter: bla
   4721..4756    +  CDS            rop (fragment): Rop protein, which maintains plasmids at low copy number; rop
   4858..4957    +  misc_feature   bom (fragment): basis of mobility region from pBR322
   4963..21      -  CDS            lacZα (fragment) (across the origin): LacZα fragment of β-galactosidase; lacZ fragment
