[The description below was written by a language model from this plasmid's Addgene catalogue record and pLannotate feature annotations shown in this document.]
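Description:
AT5G51560 L1_pECIA2 is an insect-cell expression plasmid of about 5.1 kb, built on the pECIA2 backbone, that produces the secreted extracellular domain of the Arabidopsis thaliana leucine-rich repeat receptor kinase AT5G51560. It is maintained in E. coli through a high-copy ColE1/pUC-type origin and selected with ampicillin via the β-lactamase gene. The annotated lac promoter/operator, lacZα, lacI, rop and bom fragments are remnants of the pUC/pBR322-derived backbone and play no role in the payload.

Expression is driven by the Drosophila metallothionein promoter, which is induced by copper sulfate in Drosophila cell culture. Immediately downstream lies the Drosophila BiP signal sequence, which directs the fusion protein into the secretory pathway so that it is released into the medium. The ectodomain insert, introduced by ligation-independent cloning, is not annotated in the feature table. It presumably occupies the unannotated interval between the signal peptide and a fragment of the human IgG1 heavy-chain constant region (Fc). The Fc is followed by a V5 epitope tag, and the record also lists a C-terminal hexahistidine tag, although the annotation does not mark it. An SV40 polyadenylation signal is annotated after the tags, though on the opposite strand.

The Fc portion generally dimerises the fusion and allows capture on Fc-binding surfaces, while V5 and His allow detection and purification. The record designates this plasmid as the bait vector, to be paired with the corresponding prey vector in pECIA14. It was deposited as part of a study mapping an extracellular interaction network among Arabidopsis LRR receptor kinases.
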