Addgene plasmid #115025: AT5G51560 L1_pECIA2
Purpose: Bait vector AT5G51560 L1_pECIA2 should be used with prey vector AT5G51560 L1_pECIA14.
Depositing lab: Youssef Belkhadir. Depositing organization: Gregor Mendel Institute of Molecular Plant Biology. Publication: An extracellular network of Arabidopsis leucine-rich repeat receptor kinases. Smakowska-Luzan E, Mott GA, Parys K, Stegmann M, Howton TC, Layeghifard M, Neuhold J, Lehner A, Kong J, Grunwald K, Weinberger N, Satbhai SB, Mayer D, Busch W, Madalinski M, Stolt-Bergner P, Provart NJ, Mukhtar MS, Zipfel C, Desveaux D, Guttman DS, Belkhadir Y. Nature. 2018 Jan 18;553(7688):342-346. doi: 10.1038/nature25184. Epub 2018 Jan 10. PubMed 29320478.
Backbone
  Vector backbone: pECIA2
  Backbone manufacturer: Chris Garcia (Addgene plasmid # 47032)
  Vector type: Insect Expression
Growth in bacteria
  Bacterial resistance: Ampicillin, 100 μg/mL
  Growth temperature: 37°C
  Growth strain: DH5alpha
  Copy number: High Copy
Gene/Insert
  Gene/Insert name: AT5G51560
  Species: A. thaliana (mustard weed)
  Entrez Gene: AT5G51560 (a.k.a. AT5G51560, K17N15.11, K17N15_11)
  Promoter: Metallothionein (Copper-Inducible)
  Tag / fusion protein: Fc, V5 and hexahistidine tags (C terminal on backbone)
  Cloning method: Ligation Independent Cloning
Terms and licenses: Academic/Nonprofit Terms; Industry Terms: Not Available to Industry
Depositor comments: Plasmid for secreted expression in Drosophila cell culture by induction via CuSO4. Insert is an extracellular domain of indicated LRR-RK, C-terminally tagged with Fc, V5 and hexahistidine tags. Insert Protein Sequence: TDELATLMEVKTELDPEDKHLASWSVNGDLCKDFEGVGCDWKGRVSNISLQGKGLSGKISPNIGKLKHLTGLFLHYNALVGDIPRELGNLSELTDLYLNVNNLSGEIPSNIGKMQGLQVLQLCYNNLTGSIPRELSSLRKLSVLALQSNKLTGAIPASLGDLSALERLDLSYNHLFGSVPGKLASPPLLRVLDIRNNSLTGNVPPVLKRLNEGFSFENNLGLCGAEFSPLKSCNGTAPEEPKPYGATVFGFPSRDIPESANLRSPCNGTNCNTPPKS
How to cite: AT5G51560 L1_pECIA2 was a gift from Youssef Belkhadir (Addgene plasmid # 115025 ; http://n2t.net/addgene:115025 ; RRID:Addgene_115025)
